>Addgene plasmid #241279 | pBD-PYR1-MANDI | addgene full sequence | sequence record 484555 | Addgene NGS Result
GCTTGCATGCAACTTCTTTTCTTTTTTTTTCTTTTCTCTCTCCCCCGTTGTTGTCTCACCATATCCGCAA
TGACAAAAAAATGATGGAAGACACTAAAGGAAAAAATTAACGACAAAGACAGCACCAACAGATGTCGTTG
TTCCAGAGCTGATGAGGGGTATCTCGAAGCACACGAAACTTTTTCCTTCCTTCATTCACGCACACTACTC
TCTAATGAGCAACGGTATACGGCCTTCCTTCCAGTTACTTGAATTTGAAATAAAAAAAAGTTTGCTGTCT
TGCTATCAAGTATAAATAGACCTGCAATTATTAATCTTTTGTTTCCTCGTCATTGTTCTCGTTCCCTTTC
TTCCTTGTTTCTTTTTCTGCACAATATTTCAAGCTATACCAAGCATACAATCAACTCCAAGCTTGAAGCA
AGCCTCCTGAAAGATGAAGCTACTGTCTTCTATCGAACAAGCATGCGATATTTGCCGACTTAAAAAGCTC
AAGTGCTCCAAAGAAAAACCGAAGTGCGCCAAGTGTCTGAAGAACAACTGGGAGTGTCGCTACTCTCCCA
AAACCAAAAGGTCTCCGCTGACTAGGGCACATCTGACAGAAGTGGAATCAAGGCTAGAAAGACTGGAACA
GCTATTTCTACTGATTTTTCCTCGAGAAGACCTTGACATGATTTTGAAAATGGATTCTTTACAGGATATA
AAAGCATTGTTAACAGGATTATTTGTACAAGATAATGTGAATAAAGATGCCGTCACAGATAGATTGGCTT
CAGTGGAGACTGATATGCCTCTAACATTGAGACAGCATAGAATAAGTGCGACATCATCATCGGAAGAGAG
TAGTAACAAAGGTCAAAGACAGTTGACTGTATCGCCGGAATTCATGCCTTCGGAGTTAACACCAGAAGAA
CGATCGGAACTAAAAAACTCAATCGCCGAGTTCCACACATACCAACTCGATCCAGGAAGCTGTTCATCAC
TCCACGCGCAACGAATCCACGCGCCTCCGGAACTCGTCTGGTCAATCGTACGACGATTCGACAAACCACA
AACACACCGCCACTTCATCAAATCCTGCTCCGTCGAACAAAACTTCGAGATGCGCGTCGGATGCACGCGC
GACATCATCGTCATCAGTGGATTACCGGCGAACACATCAACGGAAAGACTCGATATACTCGACGACGAAC
GGAGAGTTACCGGAGCCAGTATCATCGGAGGCGAACATAGGCTGACGAATTACAAAGGCGTTACGACGGT
GCATCGGTTCGAGAAAGAGAATCGGATCTGGACGGTGGTTTTGGAATCTTACGTCGTTGATATGCCGGAA
GGTAACTCGGAGGATGATACTCGTATGTTGGCTGATACGGTTGTGAAGCTTAATTTGCAGAAACTCGCGA
CGGTTGCTGAAGCTATGGCTCGTAACTCCGGTGACGGAAGTGGTTCTCAGGTGACGTGAGTCGACTCTAG
AGCCCTATAGTGAGTCGTATTACTGCAGCCAAGCTAATTCCGGGCGAATTTCTTATGATTTATGATTTTT
ATTATTAAATAAGTTATAAAAAAAATAAGTGTATACAAATTTTAAAGTGACTCTTAGGTTTTAAAACGAA
AATTCTTATTCTTGAGTAACTCTTTCCTGTAGGTCAGGTTGCTTTCTCAGGTATAGCATGAGGTCGCTCT
TATTGACCACACCTCTACCGGCATGCCGGCAAGTGCACAAACAATACTTAAATAAATACTACTCAGTAAT
AACCTATTTCTTAGCATTTTTGACGAAATTTGCTATTTTGTTAGAGTCTTTTACACCATTTGTCTCCACA
CCTCCGCTTACATCAACACCAATAACGCCATTTAATCTAAGCGCATCACCAACATTTTCTGGCGTCAGTC
CACCAGCTAACATAAAATGTAAGCTTTCGGGGCTCTCTTGCCTTCCAACCCAGTCAGAAATCGAGTTCCA
ATCCAAAAGTTCACCTGTCCCACCTGCTTCTGAATCAAACAAGGGAATAAACGAATGAGGTTTCTGTGAA
GCTGCACTGAGTAGTATGTTGCAGTCTTTTGGAAATACGAGTCTTTTAATAACTGGCAAACCGAGGAACT
CTTGGTATTCTTGCCACGACTCATCTCCATGCAGTTGGACGATATCAATGCCGTAATCATTGACCAGAGC
CAAAACATCCTCCTTAGGTTGATTACGAAACACGCCAACCAAGTATTTCGGAGTGCCTGAACTATTTTTA
TATGCTTTTACAAGACTTGAAATTTTCCTTGCAATAACCGGGTCAATTGTTCTCTTTCTATTGGGCACAC
ATATAATACCCAGCAAGTCAGCATCGGAATCTAGAGCACATTCTGCGGCCTCTGTGCTCTGCAAGCCGCA
AACTTTCACCAATGGACCAGAACTACCTGTGAAATTAATAACAGACATACTCCAAGCTGCCTTTGTGTGC
TTAATCACGTATACTCACGTGCTCAATAGTCACCAATGCCCTCCCTCTTGGCCCTCTCCTTTTCTTTTTT
CGACCGAATTAATTCGTAATCATGTCATAGCTGTTTCCTGTGTGAAATTGTTATCCGCTCACAATTCCAC
ACAACATACGAGCCGGAAGCATAAAGTGTAAAGCCTGGGGTGCCTAATGAGTGAGCTAACTCACATTAAT
TGCGTTGCGCTCACTGCCCGCTTTCCAGTCGGGAAACCTGTCGTGCCAGCTGGTTCTTTCCGCCTCAGGA
CTCTTCCTTTTTCAATATTATTGAAGCATTTATCAGGGTTATTGTCTCATGAGCGGATACATATTTGAAT
GTATTTAGAAAAATAAACAAATAGGGGTTCCGCGCACATTTCCCCGAAAAGTGCCACCTG
[124 nt withheld, positions 2861-2984]
C
[91 nt withheld, positions 2986-3076]
A
[49 nt withheld, positions 3078-3126]
CCTTTGACGTTGGAGTCCACGTTCTTT
[37 nt withheld, positions 3154-3190]
ACCCTATCTCGGTCTATTCTTTTGATTTATAAGGGATTTTGCCGATTTCGGCCTATTGGTTAAAAAATGA
GCTGATTTAACAAAAATTTAACGCGAATTTTAACAAAATATTAACGCTTACAATTTACGCGCCTAAATTA
TGCGGCCGCATATAACTGCATTAATGAATCGGCCAACGCGCGGGGAGAGGCGGTTTGCGTATTGGGCGCT
CTTCCGCTTCCTCGCTCACTGACTCGCTGCGCTCGGTCGTTCGGCTGCGGCGAGCGGTATCAGCTCACTC
AAAGGCGGTAATACGGTTATCCACAGAATCAGGGGATAACGCAGGAAAGAACATGTGAGCAAAAGGCCAG
CAAAAGGCCAGGAACCGTAAAAAGGCCGCGTTGCTGGCGTTTTTCCATAGGCTCCGCCCCCCTGACGAGC
ATCACAAAAATCGACGCTCAAGTCAGAGGTGGCGAAACCCGACAGGACTATAAAGATACCAGGCGTTTCC
CCCTGGAAGCTCCCTCGTGCGCTCTCCTGTTCCGACCCTGCCGCTTACCGGATACCTGTCCGCCTTTCTC
CCTTCGGGAAGCGTGGCGCTTTCTCATAGCTCACGCTGTAGGTATCTCAGTTCGGTGTAGGTCGTTCGCT
CCAAGCTGGGCTGTGTGCACGAACCCCCCGTTCAGCCCGACCGCTGCGCCTTATCCGGTAACTATCGTCT
TGAGTCCAACCCGGTAAGACACGACTTATCGCCACTGGCAGCAGCCACTGGTAACAGGATTAGCAGAGCG
AGGTATGTAGGCGGTGCTACAGAGTTCTTGAAGTGGTGGCCTAACTACGGCTACACTAGAAGAACAGTAT
TTGGTATCTGCGCTCTGCTGAAGCCAGTTACCTTCGGAAAAAGAGTTGGTAGCTCTTGATCCGGCAAACA
AACCACCGCTGGTAGCGGTGGTTTTTTTGTTTGCAAGCAGCAGATTACGCGCAGAAAAAAAGGATCTCAA
GAAGATCCTTTGATCTTTTCTACGGGGTCTGACGCTCAGTGGAACGAAAACTCACGTTAAGGGATTTTGG
TCATGAGATTATCAAAAAGGATCTTCACCTAGATCCTTTTAAATTAAAAATGAAGTTTTAAATCAATCTA
AAGTATATATGAGTAAACTTGGTCTGACAGTTACCAATGCTTAATCAGTGAGGCACCTATCTCAGCGATC
TGTCTATTTCGTTCATCCATAGTTGCCTGACTCCCCGTCGTGTAGATAACTACGATACGGGAGGGCTTAC
CATCTGGCCCCAGTGCTGCAATGATACCGCGAGACCCACGCTCACCGGCTCCAGATTTATCAGCAATAAA
CCAGCCAGCCGCCTGTGACGGAAGATCACTTCGCAGAATAAATAAATCCTGGTGTCCCTGTTGATACCGG
GAAGCCCTGGGCCAACTTTTGGCGAAAATGAGACGTTGATCGGCACGTAAGAGGTTCCAACTTTCACCAT
AATGAAATAAGATCACTACCGGGCGTATTTTTTGAGTTGTCGAGATTTTCAGGAGCTAAGGAAGCTAAAA
TGGAGAAAAAAATCACTGGATATACCACCGTTGATATATCCCAATGGCATCGTAAAGAACATTTTGAGGC
ATTTCAGTCAGTTGCTCAATGTACCTATAACCAGACCGTTCAGCTGGATATTACGGCCTTTTTAAAGACC
GTAAAGAAAAATAAGCACAAGTTTTATCCGGCCTTTATTCACATTCTTGCCCGCCTGATGAATGCTCATC
CGGAATTACGTATGGCAATGAAAGACGGTGAGCTGGTGATATGGGATAGTGTTCACCCTTGTTACACCGT
TTTCCATGAGCAAACTGAAACGTTTTCATCGCTCTGGAGTGAATACCACGACGATTTCCGGCAGTTTCTA
CACATATATTCGCAAGATGTGGCGTGTTACGGTGAAAACCTGGCCTATTTCCCTAAAGGGTTTATTGAGA
ATATGTTTTTCGTCTCAGCCAATCCCTGGGTGAGTTTCACCAGTTTTGATTTAAACGTGGCCAATATGGA
CAACTTCTTCGCCCCCGTTTTCACCATGGGCAAATATTATACGCAAGGCGACAAGGTGCTGATGCCGCTG
GCGATTCAGGTTCATCATGCCGTTTGTGATGGCTTCCATGTCGGCAGAATGCTTAATGAATTACAACAGT
ACTGCGATGAGTGGCAGGGCGGGGCGTAATTTTTTTAAGGCAGTTATTGGTGCCCTTAAACGCCTGGTTG
CTACGCCTGAATAAGTGATAATAAGCGGATGAATGGCAGAAATTCGAAAGCAAATTCGACCCGGTCGTCG
GTTCAGGGCAGGGTCGTTAAATAGCCGCTTATGTCTATTGCTGGTTTACCGGTTTATTGACTACCGGAAG
CAGTGTGACCGTGTGCTTCTCAAATGCCTGAGGCCAGTTTGCTCAGGCTCTCCCCGTGGAGGCTAAGAAA
CCATTATTATCATGACATTAACCTATAAAAATAGGCGTATCACGAGGCCCTTTCGTCTCGCGCGTTTCGG
TGATGACGGTGAAAACCTCTGACACATGCAGCTCCCGGAGACGGTCACAGCTTGTCTGTAAGCGGATGCC
GGGAGCAGACAAGCCCGTCAGGGCGCGTCAGCGGGTGTTGGCGGGTGTCGGGGCTGGCTTAACTATGCGG
CATCAGAGCAGATTGTACTGAGAGTGCACCATAACGCATTTAAGCATAAACACGCACTATGCCGTTCTTC
TCATGTATATATATATACAGGCAACACGCAGATATAGGTGCGACGTGAACAGTGAGCTGTATGTGCGCAG
CTCGCGTTGCATTTTCGGAAGCGCTCGTTTTCGGAAACGCTTTGAAGTTCCTATTCCGAAGTTCCTATTC
TCTAGCTAGAAAGTATAGGAACTTCAGAGCGCTTTTGAAAACCAAAAGCGCTCTGAAGACGCACTTTCAA
AAAACCAAAAACGCACCGGACTGTAACGAGCTACTAAAATATTGCGAATACCGCTTCCACAAACATTGCT
CAAAAGTATCTCTTTGCTATATATCTCTGTGCTATATCCCTATATAACCTACCCATCCACCTTTCGCTCC
TTGAACTTGCATCTAAACTCGACCTCTACATTTTTTATGTTTATCTCTAGTATTACTCTTTAGACAAAAA
AATTGTAGTAAGAACTATTCATAGAGTGAATCGAAAACAATACGAAAATGTAAACATTTCCTATACGTAG
TATATAGAGACAAAATAGAAGAAACCGTTCATAATTTTCTGACCAATGAAGAATCATCAACGCTATCACT
TTCTGTTCACAAAGTATGCGCAATCCACATCGGTATAGAATATAATCGGGGATGCCTTTATCTTGAAAAA
ATGCACCCGCAGCTTCGCTAGTAATCAGTAAACGCGGGAAGTGGAGTCAGGCTTTTTTTATGGAAGAGAA
AATAGACACCAAAGTAGCCTTCTTCTAACCTTAACGGACCTACAGTGCAAAAAGTTATCAAGAGACTGCA
TTATAGAGCGCACAAAGGAGAAAAAAAGTAATCTAAGATGCTTTGTTAGAAAAATAGCGCTCTCGGGATG
CATTTTTGTAGAACAAAAAAGAAGTATAGATTCTTTGTTGGTAAAATAGCGCTCTCGCGTTGCATTTCTG
TTCTGTAAAAATGCAGCTCAGATTCTTTGTTTGAAAAATTAGCGCTCTCGCGTTGCATTTTTGTTTTACA
AAAATGAAGCACAGATTCTTCGTTGGTAAAATAGCGCTTTCGCGTTGCATTTCTGTTCTGTAAAAATGCA
GCTCAGATTCTTTGTTTGAAAAATTAGCGCTCTCGCGTTGCATTTTTGTTCTACAAAATGAAGCACAGAT
GCTTCGTT
Features (pLannotate 1.2.2; 21 found; start..end, strand, type, name):
     10..406     +  promoter       ADH1 promoter: S. cerevisiae ADH1; promoter for alcohol dehydrogenase 1
    434..874     +  CDS            GAL4 DNA binding domain: DNA binding domain of the GAL4 transcriptional activator; Saccharomyces cerevisiae GAL4 (truncated)
    884..1456    +  CDS            PYR1: PYR1_ARATH - Also known as ABIP6 From Arabidopsis thaliana (Mouse-ear cress).
   1474..1492    -  promoter       T7 promoter: promoter for bacteriophage T7 RNA polymerase
   1514..1701    +  terminator     ADH1 terminator: S. cerevisiae ADH1; transcription terminator for the S. cerevisiae alcohol dehydrogenase 1 (ADH1) gene
   1754..2428    -  CDS            TRP1: phosphoribosylanthranilate isomerase, required for tryptophan biosynthesis; S. cerevisiae TRP1; yeast auxotrophic marker
   2429..2530    -  promoter       TRP1 promoter: S. cerevisiae TRP1
   2568..2584    -  protein_bind   lac operator: The lac repressor binds to the lac operator to inhibit transcription in E. coli. This inhibition can be relieved by adding lactose or isopropyl-β-D-thiogalactopyranoside (IPTG). lac repressor encoded by lacI
   2592..2622    -  promoter       lac promoter: promoter for the E. coli lac operon
   2637..2658    -  protein_bind   CAP binding site: CAP binding activates transcription in the presence of cAMP. E. coli catabolite activator protein
   2671..2712    -  CDS            lacI (fragment): lac repressor; lacI; The lac repressor binds to the lac operator to inhibit transcription in E. coli. This inhibition can be relieved by adding lactose or isopropyl-β-D-thiogalactopyranoside (IPTG).
   2730..2834    -  promoter       AmpR promoter: bla
   2861..3289    +  rep_origin     f1 ori (sequence partly withheld): f1 bacteriophage origin of replication; arrow indicates direction of (+) strand synthesis
   3346..3399    -  CDS            lacI (fragment): lac repressor; lacI; The lac repressor binds to the lac operator to inhibit transcription in E. coli. This inhibition can be relieved by adding lactose or isopropyl-β-D-thiogalactopyranoside (IPTG).
   3582..4170    -  rep_origin     ori: high-copy-number ColE1/pMB1/pBR322/pUC origin of replication
   4342..4531    -  CDS            bla(M) (fragment): β-lactamase lacking the signal sequence; bla(M); allows cytosolic expression of β-lactamase
   4627..4729    +  promoter       cat promoter: promoter of the E. coli cat gene encoding chloramphenicol acetyltransferase
   4730..5389    +  CDS            CmR: chloramphenicol acetyltransferase; cat; confers resistance to chloramphenicol
   5697..5732    +  CDS            rop (fragment): Rop protein, which maintains plasmids at low copy number; rop
   5834..5883    +  misc_feature   bom (fragment): basis of mobility region from pBR322
   5884..7048    +  rep_origin     2μ ori: yeast 2μ plasmid origin of replication
