[The description below was written by a language model from this plasmid's Addgene catalogue record and pLannotate feature annotations shown in this document.]
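Description:
pBD-PYR1-MANDI is a yeast two-hybrid "bait" plasmid of about 7.0 kb built on the pBD-GAL4-cam backbone. It is an E. coli–yeast shuttle vector. In bacteria it replicates at high copy from a ColE1/pUC-type origin and is selected with chloramphenicol through a cat promoter–CmR cassette. Only a fragment of the β-lactamase gene remains, so ampicillin selection is not expected to apply. An f1 origin is also present, along with leftover lac promoter/operator, lacI, rop and bom fragments from the vector's lineage. In yeast it is maintained episomally by the 2μ origin and selected by tryptophan prototrophy through the TRP1 marker and its own promoter.

The expression cassette uses the S. cerevisiae ADH1 promoter and ADH1 terminator to drive a fusion of the GAL4 DNA-binding domain to an Arabidopsis thaliana PYR1 coding sequence. PYR1 is an abscisic acid receptor of the PYR/PYL/RCAR family. The insert is named PYR1_mandi, which denotes an engineered receptor variant, although the record lists no specific mutations and the cloning sites are unknown. A T7 promoter sits in reverse orientation just downstream of the insert.

In a two-hybrid assay, the DNA-binding-domain fusion is paired with an activation-domain partner, so that an interaction reconstitutes GAL4 activity and switches on reporter genes. The record does not name the partner. Because the associated work concerns agrochemical control of engineered abscisic acid receptors, the plasmid is presumably used to test ligand-dependent receptor interactions in yeast. The depositor reports using it in strain Mav99 and notes that it also works well in Mav203.
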