Addgene plasmid #241279: pBD-PYR1-MANDI
Purpose: Yeast two hybrid vector expressing BD-PYR1-MANDI
Depositing lab: Sean Cutler. Depositing organization: University of California, Riverside. Publication: Agrochemical control of plant water use using engineered abscisic acid receptors. Park SY, Peterson FC, Mosquna A, Yao J, Volkman BF, Cutler SR. Nature. 2015 Apr 23;520(7548):545-8. doi: 10.1038/nature14123. Epub 2015 Feb 4. PubMed 25652827.
Backbone
  Vector backbone: pBD-GAL4-cam
  Vector type: Yeast Expression
Growth in bacteria
  Bacterial resistance: Chloramphenicol, 25 μg/mL
  Growth temperature: 37°C
  Growth strain: DH5alpha
  Copy number: High Copy
Gene/Insert
  Gene/Insert name: PYR1_mandi
  Species: A. thaliana (mustard weed)
  Mutation: NA
  Entrez Gene: PYR1 (a.k.a. AT4G17870, PYRABACTIN RESISTANCE 1, RCAR11, T6K21.50, T6K21_50, regulatory component of ABA receptor 11)
  Cloning method: Restriction Enzyme; 5′ cloning site Unknown (unknown if destroyed)
Terms and licenses: Academic/Nonprofit Terms; Industry Terms: Not Available to Industry
Depositor comments: Cutler lab uses this with yeast strain Mav99 but has tested it with Mav203 (commercially available) and it works well with that strain too. Please visit https://doi.org/10.1101/2025.05.15.654352 for bioRxiv preprint.
How to cite: pBD-PYR1-MANDI was a gift from Sean Cutler (Addgene plasmid # 241279 ; http://n2t.net/addgene:241279 ; RRID:Addgene_241279)
